Addgene plasmid #133370: BII-ChBtW-eSpCas9
Purpose: Piggybac vector for constitutive expression
Depositing lab: Blair Madison. Depositing organization: Washington University in Saint Louis. Publication: The oncogenic function of PLAGL2 is mediated via ASCL2 and IGF2 and a Wnt-independent mechanism in colorectal cancer. Fischer AD, Veronese-Paniagua DA, Swaminathan S, Kashima H, Rubin DC, Madison BB. Am J Physiol Gastrointest Liver Physiol. 2023 Jun 13. doi: 10.1152/ajpgi.00058.2022. PubMed 37310750.
Backbone
  Vector backbone: BII-ChBtW
  Backbone manufacturer: Madison Lab
  Vector type: Mammalian Expression
  Selectable markers: Blasticidin
Growth in bacteria
  Bacterial resistance: Ampicillin, 100 μg/mL
  Growth temperature: 37°C
  Growth strain: DH5alpha
  Copy number: High Copy
Gene/Insert
  Gene/Insert name: eSpCas9
  Species: Staphalococcus pyogenes
  Mutation: eSpCas9 mutations
  Promoter: CMV enhancer and hEf1a (CpG free)
  Tag / fusion protein: Flag (N terminal on backbone)
  Cloning method: Restriction Enzyme; 5′ cloning site Unknown (unknown if destroyed)
Terms and licenses: Academic/Nonprofit Terms; Industry Terms: Not Available to Industry
Depositor comments: Please visit https://doi.org/10.1101/2020.10.14.339531 for bioRxiv preprint.
How to cite: BII-ChBtW-eSpCas9 was a gift from Blair Madison (Addgene plasmid # 133370 ; http://n2t.net/addgene:133370 ; RRID:Addgene_133370)
