[The description below was written by a language model from this plasmid's Addgene catalogue record and pLannotate feature annotations shown in this document.]
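Description:
BII-ChBtW-eSpCas9 is a piggyBac transposon plasmid for constitutive expression of the enhanced-specificity SpCas9 variant (eSpCas9) in mammalian cells. It is built on the BII-ChBtW backbone, which carries pBluescript-type bacterial elements: a high-copy ColE1/pUC origin, an ampicillin resistance gene with its own promoter, an f1 origin, and remnants of the lac promoter/operator and lacZα region. The catalogue lists the species as "Staphalococcus pyogenes", but the annotated coding sequence matches Streptococcus pyogenes Cas9. The specific eSpCas9 substitutions are not itemised in the record.

According to the catalogue, expression is driven by a hybrid promoter made of a CMV enhancer and a CpG-free human EF1α promoter. The automated annotation picks up only mouse CMV promoter fragments in this region. Downstream lies a single open reading frame that begins with the blasticidin S deaminase gene, followed by a T2A peptide, a FLAG tag, Cas9 and a C-terminal nucleoplasmin bipartite nuclear localisation signal. Ribosomal skipping at T2A yields separate resistance and nuclease proteins from one transcript, so blasticidin selection is directly linked to expression of the FLAG-tagged Cas9. A WPRE follows the coding region to enhance transcript expression, and an SV40 polyadenylation signal is annotated after it, on the opposite strand.

The piggyBac terminal repeats are not annotated in either feature table, although short fragments matching phage lambda sequence flank the cassette. As a piggyBac vector, it would be co-delivered with a transposase source to integrate the cassette into the genome and generate stable Cas9-expressing lines. No guide RNA cassette is annotated. The depositor and sequencing-derived records differ by one nucleotide in length and show the same features.
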