Features (pLannotate 1.2.2; 23 found; start..end, strand, type, name):
    308..325     -  misc_feature   MCS (fragment): pBluescript multiple cloning site
    589..672     +  promoter       mCMV promoter (fragment): mouse cytomegalovirus (CMV) immediate early promoter
    789..996     +  promoter       mCMV promoter (fragment): mouse cytomegalovirus (CMV) immediate early promoter
   1263..1658    +  CDS            BSD: blasticidin S deaminase; Aspergillus terreus BSD; confers resistance to blasticidin
   1677..1729    +  CDS            T2A (fragment): 2A peptide from Thosea asigna virus capsid protein Eukaryotic ribosomes fail to insert a peptide bond between the Gly and Pro residues, yielding separate polypeptides.
   1743..1763    +  CDS            FLAG (fragment): FLAG® epitope tag, followed by an enterokinase cleavage site
   1827..3428    +  CDS            Cas9(N): N-terminal portion of Streptococcus pyogenes Cas9 (Zetsche et al., 2015)
   3429..5927    +  CDS            Cas9(C): C-terminal portion of Streptococcus pyogenes Cas9 (Zetsche et al., 2015)
   5928..5975    +  CDS            nucleoplasmin NLS: bipartite nuclear localization signal from nucleoplasmin
   6002..6590    +  misc_feature   WPRE: woodchuck hepatitis virus posttranscriptional regulatory element
   6670..6804    -  polyA_signal   SV40 poly(A) signal: SV40 polyadenylation signal
   6827..6910    -  CDS            large T antigen (fragment): large T antigen from SV40 (simian virus 40)
   7651..7770    -  CDS            B (fragment): PORTL_LAMBD - Experimental evidence at protein level: Swiss-Prot protein existence level 1. Forms the portal vertex of the capsid (PubMed:6228056, PubMed:6232391). This portal plays critical roles in head assembly, genome packaging, neck/tail attachment, and genome ejection (Probable). The portal protein multimerizes as a single ring-shaped homododecamer arranged around a central channel (PubMed:6232391). Binds to the terminase subunits to form the packaging machine (PubMed:7799432). From Escherichia phage lambda (Bacteriophage lambda).
   7772..7927    +  CDS            lacZα (fragment): LacZα fragment of β-galactosidase; lacZ fragment
   7932..8360    +  rep_origin     f1 ori (sequence partly withheld): f1 bacteriophage origin of replication; arrow indicates direction of (+) strand synthesis
   8413..8517    +  promoter       AmpR promoter: bla
   8518..9378    +  CDS            AmpR: β-lactamase; bla; confers resistance to ampicillin, carbenicillin, and related antibiotics
   9549..10137   +  rep_origin     ori: high-copy-number ColE1/pMB1/pBR322/pUC origin of replication
  10320..10412   +  CDS            lacI (fragment): lac repressor; lacI; The lac repressor binds to the lac operator to inhibit transcription in E. coli. This inhibition can be relieved by adding lactose or isopropyl-β-D-thiogalactopyranoside (IPTG).
  10425..10446   +  protein_bind   CAP binding site: CAP binding activates transcription in the presence of cAMP. E. coli catabolite activator protein
  10461..10491   +  promoter       lac promoter: promoter for the E. coli lac operon
  10495..10517   +  protein_bind   lac operator (fragment): The lac repressor binds to the lac operator to inhibit transcription in E. coli. This inhibition can be relieved by adding lactose or isopropyl-β-D-thiogalactopyranoside (IPTG). lac repressor encoded by lacI
  10553..11020   -  CDS            B (fragment): PORTL_LAMBD - Experimental evidence at protein level: Swiss-Prot protein existence level 1. Forms the portal vertex of the capsid (PubMed:6228056, PubMed:6232391). This portal plays critical roles in head assembly, genome packaging, neck/tail attachment, and genome ejection (Probable). The portal protein multimerizes as a single ring-shaped homododecamer arranged around a central channel (PubMed:6232391). Binds to the terminase subunits to form the packaging machine (PubMed:7799432). From Escherichia phage lambda (Bacteriophage lambda).
>Addgene plasmid #133370 | BII-ChBtW-eSpCas9 | depositor full sequence | sequence record 256350 | BII-ChBtW-eSpCas9 sequence 11025 bps
TTAACCCTAGAAAGATAGTCTGCGTAAAATTGACGCATGCATTCTTGAAATATTGCTCTCTCTTTCTAAA
TAGCGCGAATCCGTCGCTGTGCATTTAGGACATCTCAGTCGCCGCTTGGAGCTCCCGTGAGGCGTGCTTG
TCAATGCGGTAAGTGTCACTGATTTTGAACTATAACGACCGCGTGAGTCAAAATGACGCATGATTATCTT
TTACGTGACTTTTAAGATTTAACTCATACGATAATTATATTGTTATTTCATGTTCTACTTACGTGATAAC
TTATTATATATATATTTTCTTGTTATAGATCCACTAGTTCTAGAGGGACAGCCCCCCCCCAAAGCCCCCA
GGGATGTAATTACGTCCCTCCCCCGCTAGGGGGCAGCAGCGAGCCGCCCGGGGCTCCGCTCCGGTCCGGC
GCTCCCCCCGCATCCCCGAGCCGGCAGCGTGCGGGGACAGCCCGGGCACGGGGAAGGTGGCACGGGATCG
CTTTCCTCTGAACGCTTCTCGCTGCTCTTTGAGCCTGCAGACACCTGGGGGGATACGGGGAAAAGGCCTC
CAAGGCCTGCAGGAGTCAATGGGAAAAACCCATTGGAGCCAAGTACACTGACTCAATAGGGACTTTCCAT
TGGGTTTTGCCCAGTACATAAGGTCAATAGGGGGTGAGTCAACAGGAAAGTCCCATTGGAGCCAAGTACA
TTGAGTCAATAGGGACTTTCCAATGGGTTTTGCCCAGTACATAAGGTCAATGGGAGGTAAGCCAATGGGT
TTTTCCCATTACTGACATGTATACTGAGTCATTAGGGACTTTCCAATGGGTTTTGCCCAGTACATAAGGT
CAATAGGGGTGAATCAACAGGAAAGTCCCATTGGAGCCAAGTACACTGAGTCAATAGGGACTTTCCATTG
GGTTTTGCCCAGTACAAAAGGTCAATAGGGGGTGAGTCAATGGGTTTTTCCCATTATTGGCACATACATA
AGGTCAATAGGGGTGACTAGTGGAGAAGAGCATGCTTGAGGGCTGAGTGCCCCTCAGTGGGCAGAGAGCA
CATGGCCCACAGTCCCTGAGAAGTTGGGGGGAGGGGTGGGCAATTGAACTGGTGCCTAGAGAAGGTGGGG
CTTGGGTAAACTGGGAAAGTGATGTGGTGTACTGGCTCCACCTTTTTCCCCAGGGTGGGGGAGAACCATA
TATAAGTGCAGTAGTCTCTGTGAACATTCGGTTTAGTGAACCTGCAGGTCGGCCGCCACGACCGGTGCCA
CCATGGCCAAGCCTTTGTCTCAAGAAGAATCCACCCTCATTGAAAGAGCAACGGCTACAATCAACAGCAT
CCCCATCTCTGAAGACTACAGCGTCGCCAGCGCAGCTCTCTCTAGCGACGGCCGCATCTTCACTGGTGTC
AATGTATATCATTTTACTGGGGGACCTTGTGCAGAACTCGTGGTGCTGGGCACTGCTGCTGCTGCGGCAG
CTGGCAACCTGACTTGTATCGTCGCGATCGGAAATGAGAACAGGGGCATCTTGAGCCCCTGCGGACGGTG
CCGACAGGTGCTTCTCGATCTGCATCCTGGGATCAAAGCCATAGTGAAGGACAGTGATGGACAGCCGACG
GCAGTTGGGATTCGTGAATTGCTGCCCTCTGGTTATGTGTGGGAGGGCGCTAGCCTTGGCTCCGGCGAGG
GCAGGGGAAGTCTTCTAACATGCGGGGACGTGGAGGAAAATCCCGGCCCACTCGGCATGGACTACAAGGA
CGACGATGACAAGCTCGATAGCGGCATGGCCCCAAAGAAGAAGCGGAAGGTCGGTATCCACGGAGTCCCA
GCAGCCGACAAGAAGTACAGCATCGGCCTGGACATCGGCACCAACTCTGTGGGCTGGGCCGTGATCACCG
ACGAGTACAAGGTGCCCAGCAAGAAATTCAAGGTGCTGGGCAACACCGACCGGCACAGCATCAAGAAGAA
CCTGATCGGAGCCCTGCTGTTCGACAGCGGCGAAACAGCCGAGGCCACCCGGCTGAAGAGAACCGCCAGA
AGAAGATACACCAGACGGAAGAACCGGATCTGCTATCTGCAAGAGATCTTCAGCAACGAGATGGCCAAGG
TGGACGACAGCTTCTTCCACAGACTGGAAGAGTCCTTCCTGGTGGAAGAGGATAAGAAGCACGAGCGGCA
CCCCATCTTCGGCAACATCGTGGACGAGGTGGCCTACCACGAGAAGTACCCCACCATCTACCACCTGAGA
AAGAAACTGGTGGACAGCACCGACAAGGCCGACCTGCGGCTGATCTATCTGGCCCTGGCCCACATGATCA
AGTTCCGGGGCCACTTCCTGATCGAGGGCGACCTGAACCCCGACAACAGCGACGTGGACAAGCTGTTCAT
CCAGCTGGTGCAGACCTACAACCAGCTGTTCGAGGAAAACCCCATCAACGCCAGCGGCGTGGACGCCAAG
GCCATCCTGTCTGCCAGACTGAGCAAGAGCAGACGGCTGGAAAATCTGATCGCCCAGCTGCCCGGCGAGA
AGAAGAATGGCCTGTTCGGAAACCTGATTGCCCTGAGCCTGGGCCTGACCCCCAACTTCAAGAGCAACTT
CGACCTGGCCGAGGATGCCAAACTGCAGCTGAGCAAGGACACCTACGACGACGACCTGGACAACCTGCTG
GCCCAGATCGGCGACCAGTACGCCGACCTGTTTCTGGCCGCCAAGAACCTGTCCGACGCCATCCTGCTGA
GCGACATCCTGAGAGTGAACACCGAGATCACCAAGGCCCCCCTGAGCGCCTCTATGATCAAGAGATACGA
CGAGCACCACCAGGACCTGACCCTGCTGAAAGCTCTCGTGCGGCAGCAGCTGCCTGAGAAGTACAAAGAG
ATTTTCTTCGACCAGAGCAAGAACGGCTACGCCGGCTACATTGACGGCGGAGCCAGCCAGGAAGAGTTCT
ACAAGTTCATCAAGCCCATCCTGGAAAAGATGGACGGCACCGAGGAACTGCTCGTGAAGCTGAACAGAGA
GGACCTGCTGCGGAAGCAGCGGACCTTCGACAACGGCAGCATCCCCCACCAGATCCACCTGGGAGAGCTG
CACGCCATTCTGCGGCGGCAGGAAGATTTTTACCCATTCCTGAAGGACAACCGGGAAAAGATCGAGAAGA
TCCTGACCTTCCGCATCCCCTACTACGTGGGCCCTCTGGCCAGGGGAAACAGCAGATTCGCCTGGATGAC
CAGAAAGAGCGAGGAAACCATCACCCCCTGGAACTTCGAGGAAGTGGTGGACAAGGGCGCTTCCGCCCAG
AGCTTCATCGAGCGGATGACCAACTTCGATAAGAACCTGCCCAACGAGAAGGTGCTGCCCAAGCACAGCC
TGCTGTACGAGTACTTCACCGTGTATAACGAGCTGACCAAAGTGAAATACGTGACCGAGGGAATGAGAAA
GCCCGCCTTCCTGAGCGGCGAGCAGAAAAAGGCCATCGTGGACCTGCTGTTCAAGACCAACCGGAAAGTG
ACCGTGAAGCAGCTGAAAGAGGACTACTTCAAGAAAATCGAGTGCTTCGACTCCGTGGAAATCTCCGGCG
TGGAAGATCGGTTCAACGCCTCCCTGGGCACATACCACGATCTGCTGAAAATTATCAAGGACAAGGACTT
CCTGGACAATGAGGAAAACGAGGACATTCTGGAAGATATCGTGCTGACCCTGACACTGTTTGAGGACAGA
GAGATGATCGAGGAACGGCTGAAAACCTATGCCCACCTGTTCGACGACAAAGTGATGAAGCAGCTGAAGC
GGCGGAGATACACCGGCTGGGGCAGGCTGAGCCGGAAGCTGATCAACGGCATCCGGGACAAGCAGTCCGG
CAAGACAATCCTGGATTTCCTGAAGTCCGACGGCTTCGCCAACAGAAACTTCATGCAGCTGATCCACGAC
GACAGCCTGACCTTTAAAGAGGACATCCAGAAAGCCCAGGTGTCCGGCCAGGGCGATAGCCTGCACGAGC
ACATTGCCAATCTGGCCGGCAGCCCCGCCATTAAGAAGGGCATCCTGCAGACAGTGAAGGTGGTGGACGA
GCTCGTGAAAGTGATGGGCCGGCACAAGCCCGAGAACATCGTGATCGAAATGGCCAGAGAGAACCAGACC
ACCCAGAAGGGACAGAAGAACAGCCGCGAGAGAATGAAGCGGATCGAAGAGGGCATCAAAGAGCTGGGCA
GCCAGATCCTGAAAGAACACCCCGTGGAAAACACCCAGCTGCAGAACGAGAAGCTGTACCTGTACTACCT
GCAGAATGGGCGGGATATGTACGTGGACCAGGAACTGGACATCAACCGGCTGTCCGACTACGATGTGGAC
CATATCGTGCCTCAGAGCTTTCTGGCCGACGACTCCATCGACAACAAGGTGCTGACCAGAAGCGACAAGA
ACCGGGGCAAGAGCGACAACGTGCCCTCCGAAGAGGTCGTGAAGAAGATGAAGAACTACTGGCGGCAGCT
GCTGAACGCCAAGCTGATTACCCAGAGAAAGTTCGACAATCTGACCAAGGCCGAGAGAGGCGGCCTGAGC
GAACTGGATAAGGCCGGCTTCATCAAGAGACAGCTGGTGGAAACCCGGCAGATCACAAAGCACGTGGCAC
AGATCCTGGACTCCCGGATGAACACTAAGTACGACGAGAATGACAAGCTGATCCGGGAAGTGAAAGTGAT
CACCCTGAAGTCCAAGCTGGTGTCCGATTTCCGGAAGGATTTCCAGTTTTACAAAGTGCGCGAGATCAAC
AACTACCACCACGCCCACGACGCCTACCTGAACGCCGTCGTGGGAACCGCCCTGATCAAAAAGTACCCTG
CGCTGGAAAGCGAGTTCGTGTACGGCGACTACAAGGTGTACGACGTGCGGAAGATGATCGCCAAGAGCGA
GCAGGAAATCGGCAAGGCTACCGCCAAGTACTTCTTCTACAGCAACATCATGAACTTTTTCAAGACCGAG
ATTACCCTGGCCAACGGCGAGATCCGGAAGGCGCCTCTGATCGAGACAAACGGCGAAACCGGGGAGATCG
TGTGGGATAAGGGCCGGGATTTTGCCACCGTGCGGAAAGTGCTGAGCATGCCCCAAGTGAATATCGTGAA
AAAGACCGAGGTGCAGACAGGCGGCTTCAGCAAAGAGTCTATCCTGCCCAAGAGGAACAGCGATAAGCTG
ATCGCCAGAAAGAAGGACTGGGACCCTAAGAAGTACGGCGGCTTCGACAGCCCCACCGTGGCCTATTCTG
TGCTGGTGGTGGCCAAAGTGGAAAAGGGCAAGTCCAAGAAACTGAAGAGTGTGAAAGAGCTGCTGGGGAT
CACCATCATGGAAAGAAGCAGCTTCGAGAAGAATCCCATCGACTTTCTGGAAGCCAAGGGCTACAAAGAA
GTGAAAAAGGACCTGATCATCAAGCTGCCTAAGTACTCCCTGTTCGAGCTGGAAAACGGCCGGAAGAGAA
TGCTGGCCTCTGCCGGCGAACTGCAGAAGGGAAACGAACTGGCCCTGCCCTCCAAATATGTGAACTTCCT
GTACCTGGCCAGCCACTATGAGAAGCTGAAGGGCTCCCCCGAGGATAATGAGCAGAAACAGCTGTTTGTG
GAACAGCACAAGCACTACCTGGACGAGATCATCGAGCAGATCAGCGAGTTCTCCAAGAGAGTGATCCTGG
CCGACGCTAATCTGGACAAAGTGCTGTCCGCCTACAACAAGCACCGGGATAAGCCCATCAGAGAGCAGGC
CGAGAATATCATCCACCTGTTTACCCTGACCAATCTGGGAGCCCCTGCCGCCTTCAAGTACTTTGACACC
ACCATCGACCGGAAGAGGTACACCAGCACCAAAGAGGTGCTGGACGCCACCCTGATCCACCAGAGCATCA
CCGGCCTGTACGAGACACGGATCGACCTGTCTCAGCTGGGAGGCGACAAAAGGCCGGCGGCCACGAAAAA
GGCCGGCCAGGCAAAAAAGAAAAAGTAAGAGCTAGAGTTCGCGTCTGGAACAATCAACCTCTGGATTACA
AAATTTGTGAAAGATTGACTGGTATTCTTAACTATGTTGCTCCTTTTACGCTATGTGGATACGCTGCTTT
AATGCCTTTGTATCATGCTATTGCTTCCCGTATGGCTTTCATTTTCTCCTCCTTGTATAAATCCTGGTTG
CTGTCTCTTTATGAGGAGTTGTGGCCCGTTGTCAGGCAACGTGGCGTGGTGTGCACTGTGTTTGCTGACG
CAACCCCCACTGGTTGGGGCATTGCCACCACCTGTCAGCTCCTTTCCGGGACTTTCGCTTTCCCCCTCCC
TATTGCCACGGCGGAACTCATCGCCGCCTGCCTTGCCCGCTGCTGGACAGGGGCTCGGCTGTTGGGCACT
GACAATTCCGTGGTGTTGTCGGGGAAGCTGACGTCCTTTCCATGGCTGCTCGCCTGTGTTGCCACCTGGA
TTCTGCGCGGGACGTCCTTCTGCTACGTCCCTTCGGCCCTCAATCCAGCGGACCTTCCTTCCCGCGGCCT
GCTGCCGGCTCTGCGGCCTCTTCCGCGTCTTCGCCTTCGCCCTCAGACGAGTCGGATCTCCCTTTGGGCC
GCCTCCCCGCCTGGAATTAATTCTGGCTAAGCACTTCGTGGCCGTCGATCGTTTAAAGGGAGGTAGTGAG
TCGAGATATCGATACTAGTGATCCAGACATGATAAGATACATTGATGAGTTTGGACAAACCACAACTAGA
ATGCAGTGAAAAAAATGCTTTATTTGTGAAATTTGTGATGCTATTGCTTTATTTGTAACCATTATAAGCT
GCAATAAACAAGTTAACAACAACAATTGCATTCATTTTATGTTTCAGGTTCAGGGGGAGGTGTGGGAGGT
TTTTTAAAGCAAGTAAAACCTCTACAAATGTGGTATGGCTGATTATGATCCTCTAGAGGGACAGCCCCCC
CCCAAAGCCCCCAGGGATGTAATTACGTCCCTCCCCCGCTAGGGGGCAGCAGCGAGCCGCCCGGGGCTCC
GCTCCGGTCCGGCGCTCCCCCCGCATCCCCGAGCCGGCAGCGTGCGGGGACAGCCCGGGCACGGGGAAGG
TGGCACGGGATCGCTTTCCTCTGAACGCTTCTCGCTGCTCTTTGAGCCTGCAGACACCTGGGGGGATACG
GGGAAAAGCCATACCAATGGAGCTCACGGGGACAGCCCCCCCCCAAAGCCCCCAGGGATGTAATTACGTC
CCTCCCCCGCTAGGGGGCAGCAGCGAGCCGCCCGGGGCTCCGCTCCGGTCCGGCGCTCCCCCCGCATCCC
CGAGCCGGCAGCGTGCGGGGACAGCCCGGGCACGGGGAAGGTGGCACGGGATCGCTTTCCTCTGAACGCT
TCTCGCTGCTCTTTGAGCCTGCAGACACCTGGGGGGATACGGGGAAAAAGAATTCGATAAAAGTTTTGTT
ACTTTATAGAAGAAATTTTGAGTTTTTGTTTTTTTTAATAAATAAATAAACATAAATAAATTGTTTGTTG
AATTTATTATTAGTATGTAAGTGTAAATATAATAAAACTTAATATCTATTCAAATTAATAAATAAACCTC
GATATACAGACCGATAAAACACATGCGTCAATTTTACACATGATTATCTTTAACGTACGTCACAATATGA
TTATCTTTCTAGGGTTAATCTAGCTGCGTGTTCTGCAGCGTGTCGAGCATCTTCATCTGCTCCATCACGC
TGTAAAACACATTTGCACCGCGAGTCTGCCCGTCCTCCACGGGTTCAAAAACGTGAATGAACGAGGCGCG
CTCACTGGCCGTCGTTTTACAACGTCGTGACTGGGAAAACCCTGGCGTTACCCAACTTAATCGCCTTGCA
GCACATCCCCCTTTCGCCAGCTGGCGTAATAGCGAAGAGGCCCGCACCGATCGCCCTTCCCAACAGTTGC
GCAGCCTGAATGGCGAATGGG
[124 nt withheld, positions 7932-8055]
C
[91 nt withheld, positions 8057-8147]
A
[49 nt withheld, positions 8149-8197]
CCTTTGACGTTGGAGTCCACGTTCTTT
[37 nt withheld, positions 8225-8261]
ACCCTATCTCGGTCTATTCTTTTGATTTATAAGGGATTTTGCCGATTTCGGCCTATTGGTTAAAAAATGA
GCTGATTTAACAAAAATTTAACGCGAATTTTAACAAAATATTAACGCTTACAATTTAGGTGGCACTTTTC
GGGGAAATGTGCGCGGAACCCCTATTTGTTTATTTTTCTAAATACATTCAAATATGTATCCGCTCATGAG
ACAATAACCCTGATAAATGCTTCAATAATATTGAAAAAGGAAGAGTATGAGTATTCAACATTTCCGTGTC
GCCCTTATTCCCTTTTTTGCGGCATTTTGCCTTCCTGTTTTTGCTCACCCAGAAACGCTGGTGAAAGTAA
AAGATGCTGAAGATCAGTTGGGTGCACGAGTGGGTTACATCGAACTGGATCTCAACAGCGGTAAGATCCT
TGAGAGTTTTCGCCCCGAAGAACGTTTTCCAATGATGAGCACTTTTAAAGTTCTGCTATGTGGCGCGGTA
TTATCCCGTATTGACGCCGGGCAAGAGCAACTCGGTCGCCGCATACACTATTCTCAGAATGACTTGGTTG
AGTACTCACCAGTCACAGAAAAGCATCTTACGGATGGCATGACAGTAAGAGAATTATGCAGTGCTGCCAT
AACCATGAGTGATAACACTGCGGCCAACTTACTTCTGACAACGATCGGAGGACCGAAGGAGCTAACCGCT
TTTTTGCACAACATGGGGGATCATGTAACTCGCCTTGATCGTTGGGAACCGGAGCTGAATGAAGCCATAC
CAAACGACGAGCGTGACACCACGATGCCTGTAGCAATGGCAACAACGTTGCGCAAACTATTAACTGGCGA
ACTACTTACTCTAGCTTCCCGGCAACAATTAATAGACTGGATGGAGGCGGATAAAGTTGCAGGACCACTT
CTGCGCTCGGCCCTTCCGGCTGGCTGGTTTATTGCTGATAAATCTGGAGCCGGTGAGCGTGGGTCTCGCG
GTATCATTGCAGCACTGGGGCCAGATGGTAAGCCCTCCCGTATCGTAGTTATCTACACGACGGGGAGTCA
GGCAACTATGGATGAACGAAATAGACAGATCGCTGAGATAGGTGCCTCACTGATTAAGCATTGGTAACTG
TCAGACCAAGTTTACTCATATATACTTTAGATTGATTTAAAACTTCATTTTTAATTTAAAAGGATCTAGG
TGAAGATCCTTTTTGATAATCTCATGACCAAAATCCCTTAACGTGAGTTTTCGTTCCACTGAGCGTCAGA
CCCCGTAGAAAAGATCAAAGGATCTTCTTGAGATCCTTTTTTTCTGCGCGTAATCTGCTGCTTGCAAACA
AAAAAACCACCGCTACCAGCGGTGGTTTGTTTGCCGGATCAAGAGCTACCAACTCTTTTTCCGAAGGTAA
CTGGCTTCAGCAGAGCGCAGATACCAAATACTGTCCTTCTAGTGTAGCCGTAGTTAGGCCACCACTTCAA
GAACTCTGTAGCACCGCCTACATACCTCGCTCTGCTAATCCTGTTACCAGTGGCTGCTGCCAGTGGCGAT
AAGTCGTGTCTTACCGGGTTGGACTCAAGACGATAGTTACCGGATAAGGCGCAGCGGTCGGGCTGAACGG
GGGGTTCGTGCACACAGCCCAGCTTGGAGCGAACGACCTACACCGAACTGAGATACCTACAGCGTGAGCT
ATGAGAAAGCGCCACGCTTCCCGAAGGGAGAAAGGCGGACAGGTATCCGGTAAGCGGCAGGGTCGGAACA
GGAGAGCGCACGAGGGAGCTTCCAGGGGGAAACGCCTGGTATCTTTATAGTCCTGTCGGGTTTCGCCACC
TCTGACTTGAGCGTCGATTTTTGTGATGCTCGTCAGGGGGGCGGAGCCTATGGAAAAACGCCAGCAACGC
GGCCTTTTTACGGTTCCTGGCCTTTTGCTGGCCTTTTGCTCACATGTTCTTTCCTGCGTTATCCCCTGAT
TCTGTGGATAACCGTATTACCGCCTTTGAGTGAGCTGATACCGCTCGCCGCAGCCGAACGACCGAGCGCA
GCGAGTCAGTGAGCGAGGAAGCGGAAGAGCGCCCAATACGCAAACCGCCTCTCCCCGCGCGTTGGCCGAT
TCATTAATGCAGCTGGCACGACAGGTTTCCCGACTGGAAAGCGGGCAGTGAGCGCAACGCAATTAATGTG
AGTTAGCTCACTCATTAGGCACCCCAGGCTTTACACTTTATGCTTCCGGCTCGTATGTTGTGTGGAATTG
TGAGCGGATAACAATTTCACACAGGAAACAGCTATGACCATGATTACGCCAAGCGCGCCCGCCGGGTAAC
TCACGGGGTATCCATGTCCATTTCTGCGGCATCCAGCCAGGATACCCGTCCTCGCTGACGTAATATCCCA
GCGCCGCACCGCTGTCATTAATCTGCACACCGGCACGGCAGTTCCGGCTGTCGCCGGTATTGTTCGGGTT
GCTGATGCGCTTCGGGCTGACCATCCGGAACTGTGTCCGGAAAAGCCGCGACGAACTGGTATCCCAGGTG
GCCTGAACGAACAGTTCACCGTTAAAGGCGTGCATGGCCACACCTTCCCGAATCATCATGGTAAACGTGC
GTTTTCGCTCAACGTCAATGCAGCAGCAGTCATCCTCGGCAAACTCTTTCCATGCCGCTTCAACCTCGCG
GGAAAAGGCACGGGCTTCTTCCTCCCCGATGCCCAGATAGCGCCAGCTTGGGCGATGACTGAGCCGGAAA
AAAGACCCGACGATATGATCCTGATGCAGCTAGA
