Features (pLannotate 1.2.2; 23 found; start..end, strand, type, name):
      4..26      +  protein_bind   lac operator (fragment): The lac repressor binds to the lac operator to inhibit transcription in E. coli. This inhibition can be relieved by adding lactose or isopropyl-β-D-thiogalactopyranoside (IPTG). lac repressor encoded by lacI
     62..529     -  CDS            B (fragment): PORTL_LAMBD - Experimental evidence at protein level: Swiss-Prot protein existence level 1. Forms the portal vertex of the capsid (PubMed:6228056, PubMed:6232391). This portal plays critical roles in head assembly, genome packaging, neck/tail attachment, and genome ejection (Probable). The portal protein multimerizes as a single ring-shaped homododecamer arranged around a central channel (PubMed:6232391). Binds to the terminase subunits to form the packaging machine (PubMed:7799432). From Escherichia phage lambda (Bacteriophage lambda).
    842..859     -  misc_feature   MCS (fragment): pBluescript multiple cloning site
   1123..1206    +  promoter       mCMV promoter (fragment): mouse cytomegalovirus (CMV) immediate early promoter
   1323..1530    +  promoter       mCMV promoter (fragment): mouse cytomegalovirus (CMV) immediate early promoter
   1797..2192    +  CDS            BSD: blasticidin S deaminase; Aspergillus terreus BSD; confers resistance to blasticidin
   2211..2263    +  CDS            T2A (fragment): 2A peptide from Thosea asigna virus capsid protein Eukaryotic ribosomes fail to insert a peptide bond between the Gly and Pro residues, yielding separate polypeptides.
   2277..2297    +  CDS            FLAG (fragment): FLAG® epitope tag, followed by an enterokinase cleavage site
   2361..3962    +  CDS            Cas9(N): N-terminal portion of Streptococcus pyogenes Cas9 (Zetsche et al., 2015)
   3963..6461    +  CDS            Cas9(C): C-terminal portion of Streptococcus pyogenes Cas9 (Zetsche et al., 2015)
   6462..6509    +  CDS            nucleoplasmin NLS: bipartite nuclear localization signal from nucleoplasmin
   6536..7124    +  misc_feature   WPRE: woodchuck hepatitis virus posttranscriptional regulatory element
   7204..7338    -  polyA_signal   SV40 poly(A) signal: SV40 polyadenylation signal
   7361..7444    -  CDS            large T antigen (fragment): large T antigen from SV40 (simian virus 40)
   8186..8305    -  CDS            B (fragment): PORTL_LAMBD - Experimental evidence at protein level: Swiss-Prot protein existence level 1. Forms the portal vertex of the capsid (PubMed:6228056, PubMed:6232391). This portal plays critical roles in head assembly, genome packaging, neck/tail attachment, and genome ejection (Probable). The portal protein multimerizes as a single ring-shaped homododecamer arranged around a central channel (PubMed:6232391). Binds to the terminase subunits to form the packaging machine (PubMed:7799432). From Escherichia phage lambda (Bacteriophage lambda).
   8307..8462    +  CDS            lacZα (fragment): LacZα fragment of β-galactosidase; lacZ fragment
   8467..8895    +  rep_origin     f1 ori (sequence partly withheld): f1 bacteriophage origin of replication; arrow indicates direction of (+) strand synthesis
   8948..9052    +  promoter       AmpR promoter: bla
   9053..9913    +  CDS            AmpR: β-lactamase; bla; confers resistance to ampicillin, carbenicillin, and related antibiotics
  10084..10672   +  rep_origin     ori: high-copy-number ColE1/pMB1/pBR322/pUC origin of replication
  10855..10947   +  CDS            lacI (fragment): lac repressor; lacI; The lac repressor binds to the lac operator to inhibit transcription in E. coli. This inhibition can be relieved by adding lactose or isopropyl-β-D-thiogalactopyranoside (IPTG).
  10960..10981   +  protein_bind   CAP binding site: CAP binding activates transcription in the presence of cAMP. E. coli catabolite activator protein
  10996..11026   +  promoter       lac promoter: promoter for the E. coli lac operon
>Addgene plasmid #133370 | BII-ChBtW-eSpCas9 | addgene full sequence | sequence record 267625 | Addgene NGS Result
TGTGGAATTGTGAGCGGATAACAATTTCACACAGGAAACAGCTATGACCATGATTACGCCAAGCGCGCCC
GCCGGGTAACTCACGGGGTATCCATGTCCATTTCTGCGGCATCCAGCCAGGATACCCGTCCTCGCTGACG
TAATATCCCAGCGCCGCACCGCTGTCATTAATCTGCACACCGGCACGGCAGTTCCGGCTGTCGCCGGTAT
TGTTCGGGTTGCTGATGCGCTTCGGGCTGACCATCCGGAACTGTGTCCGGAAAAGCCGCGACGAACTGGT
ATCCCAGGTGGCCTGAACGAACAGTTCACCGTTAAAGGCGTGCATGGCCACACCTTCCCGAATCATCATG
GTAAACGTGCGTTTTCGCTCAACGTCAATGCAGCAGCAGTCATCCTCGGCAAACTCTTTCCATGCCGCTT
CAACCTCGCGGGAAAAGGCACGGGCTTCTTCCTCCCCGATGCCCAGATAGCGCCAGCTTGGGCGATGACT
GAGCCGGAAAAAAGACCCGACGATATGATCCTGATGCAGCTAGATTAACCCTAGAAAGATAGTCTGCGTA
AAATTGACGCATGCATTCTTGAAATATTGCTCTCTCTTTCTAAATAGCGCGAATCCGTCGCTGTGCATTT
AGGACATCTCAGTCGCCGCTTGGAGCTCCCGTGAGGCGTGCTTGTCAATGCGGTAAGTGTCACTGATTTT
GAACTATAACGACCGCGTGAGTCAAAATGACGCATGATTATCTTTTACGTGACTTTTAAGATTTAACTCA
TACGATAATTATATTGTTATTTCATGTTCTACTTACGTGATAACTTATTATATATATATTTTCTTGTTAT
AGATCCACTAGTTCTAGAGGGACAGCCCCCCCCCAAAGCCCCCAGGGATGTAATTACGTCCCTCCCCCGC
TAGGGGGCAGCAGCGAGCCGCCCGGGGCTCCGCTCCGGTCCGGCGCTCCCCCCGCATCCCCGAGCCGGCA
GCGTGCGGGGACAGCCCGGGCACGGGGAAGGTGGCACGGGATCGCTTTCCTCTGAACGCTTCTCGCTGCT
CTTTGAGCCTGCAGACACCTGGGGGGATACGGGGAAAAGGCCTCCAAGGCCTGCAGGAGTCAATGGGAAA
AACCCATTGGAGCCAAGTACACTGACTCAATAGGGACTTTCCATTGGGTTTTGCCCAGTACATAAGGTCA
ATAGGGGGTGAGTCAACAGGAAAGTCCCATTGGAGCCAAGTACATTGAGTCAATAGGGACTTTCCAATGG
GTTTTGCCCAGTACATAAGGTCAATGGGAGGTAAGCCAATGGGTTTTTCCCATTACTGACATGTATACTG
AGTCATTAGGGACTTTCCAATGGGTTTTGCCCAGTACATAAGGTCAATAGGGGTGAATCAACAGGAAAGT
CCCATTGGAGCCAAGTACACTGAGTCAATAGGGACTTTCCATTGGGTTTTGCCCAGTACAAAAGGTCAAT
AGGGGGTGAGTCAATGGGTTTTTCCCATTATTGGCACATACATAAGGTCAATAGGGGTGACTAGTGGAGA
AGAGCATGCTTGAGGGCTGAGTGCCCCTCAGTGGGCAGAGAGCACATGGCCCACAGTCCCTGAGAAGTTG
GGGGGAGGGGTGGGCAATTGAACTGGTGCCTAGAGAAGGTGGGGCTTGGGTAAACTGGGAAAGTGATGTG
GTGTACTGGCTCCACCTTTTTCCCCAGGGTGGGGGAGAACCATATATAAGTGCAGTAGTCTCTGTGAACA
TTCGGTTTAGTGAACCTGCAGGTCGGCCGCCACGACCGGTGCCACCATGGCCAAGCCTTTGTCTCAAGAA
GAATCCACCCTCATTGAAAGAGCAACGGCTACAATCAACAGCATCCCCATCTCTGAAGACTACAGCGTCG
CCAGCGCAGCTCTCTCTAGCGACGGCCGCATCTTCACTGGTGTCAATGTATATCATTTTACTGGGGGACC
TTGTGCAGAACTCGTGGTGCTGGGCACTGCTGCTGCTGCGGCAGCTGGCAACCTGACTTGTATCGTCGCG
ATCGGAAATGAGAACAGGGGCATCTTGAGCCCCTGCGGACGGTGCCGACAGGTGCTTCTCGATCTGCATC
CTGGGATCAAAGCCATAGTGAAGGACAGTGATGGACAGCCGACGGCAGTTGGGATTCGTGAATTGCTGCC
CTCTGGTTATGTGTGGGAGGGCGCTAGCCTTGGCTCCGGCGAGGGCAGGGGAAGTCTTCTAACATGCGGG
GACGTGGAGGAAAATCCCGGCCCACTCGGCATGGACTACAAGGACGACGATGACAAGCTCGATAGCGGCA
TGGCCCCAAAGAAGAAGCGGAAGGTCGGTATCCACGGAGTCCCAGCAGCCGACAAGAAGTACAGCATCGG
CCTGGACATCGGCACCAACTCTGTGGGCTGGGCCGTGATCACCGACGAGTACAAGGTGCCCAGCAAGAAA
TTCAAGGTGCTGGGCAACACCGACCGGCACAGCATCAAGAAGAACCTGATCGGAGCCCTGCTGTTCGACA
GCGGCGAAACAGCCGAGGCCACCCGGCTGAAGAGAACCGCCAGAAGAAGATACACCAGACGGAAGAACCG
GATCTGCTATCTGCAAGAGATCTTCAGCAACGAGATGGCCAAGGTGGACGACAGCTTCTTCCACAGACTG
GAAGAGTCCTTCCTGGTGGAAGAGGATAAGAAGCACGAGCGGCACCCCATCTTCGGCAACATCGTGGACG
AGGTGGCCTACCACGAGAAGTACCCCACCATCTACCACCTGAGAAAGAAACTGGTGGACAGCACCGACAA
GGCCGACCTGCGGCTGATCTATCTGGCCCTGGCCCACATGATCAAGTTCCGGGGCCACTTCCTGATCGAG
GGCGACCTGAACCCCGACAACAGCGACGTGGACAAGCTGTTCATCCAGCTGGTGCAGACCTACAACCAGC
TGTTCGAGGAAAACCCCATCAACGCCAGCGGCGTGGACGCCAAGGCCATCCTGTCTGCCAGACTGAGCAA
GAGCAGACGGCTGGAAAATCTGATCGCCCAGCTGCCCGGCGAGAAGAAGAATGGCCTGTTCGGAAACCTG
ATTGCCCTGAGCCTGGGCCTGACCCCCAACTTCAAGAGCAACTTCGACCTGGCCGAGGATGCCAAACTGC
AGCTGAGCAAGGACACCTACGACGACGACCTGGACAACCTGCTGGCCCAGATCGGCGACCAGTACGCCGA
CCTGTTTCTGGCCGCCAAGAACCTGTCCGACGCCATCCTGCTGAGCGACATCCTGAGAGTGAACACCGAG
ATCACCAAGGCCCCCCTGAGCGCCTCTATGATCAAGAGATACGACGAGCACCACCAGGACCTGACCCTGC
TGAAAGCTCTCGTGCGGCAGCAGCTGCCTGAGAAGTACAAAGAGATTTTCTTCGACCAGAGCAAGAACGG
CTACGCCGGCTACATTGACGGCGGAGCCAGCCAGGAAGAGTTCTACAAGTTCATCAAGCCCATCCTGGAA
AAGATGGACGGCACCGAGGAACTGCTCGTGAAGCTGAACAGAGAGGACCTGCTGCGGAAGCAGCGGACCT
TCGACAACGGCAGCATCCCCCACCAGATCCACCTGGGAGAGCTGCACGCCATTCTGCGGCGGCAGGAAGA
TTTTTACCCATTCCTGAAGGACAACCGGGAAAAGATCGAGAAGATCCTGACCTTCCGCATCCCCTACTAC
GTGGGCCCTCTGGCCAGGGGAAACAGCAGATTCGCCTGGATGACCAGAAAGAGCGAGGAAACCATCACCC
CCTGGAACTTCGAGGAAGTGGTGGACAAGGGCGCTTCCGCCCAGAGCTTCATCGAGCGGATGACCAACTT
CGATAAGAACCTGCCCAACGAGAAGGTGCTGCCCAAGCACAGCCTGCTGTACGAGTACTTCACCGTGTAT
AACGAGCTGACCAAAGTGAAATACGTGACCGAGGGAATGAGAAAGCCCGCCTTCCTGAGCGGCGAGCAGA
AAAAGGCCATCGTGGACCTGCTGTTCAAGACCAACCGGAAAGTGACCGTGAAGCAGCTGAAAGAGGACTA
CTTCAAGAAAATCGAGTGCTTCGACTCCGTGGAAATCTCCGGCGTGGAAGATCGGTTCAACGCCTCCCTG
GGCACATACCACGATCTGCTGAAAATTATCAAGGACAAGGACTTCCTGGACAATGAGGAAAACGAGGACA
TTCTGGAAGATATCGTGCTGACCCTGACACTGTTTGAGGACAGAGAGATGATCGAGGAACGGCTGAAAAC
CTATGCCCACCTGTTCGACGACAAAGTGATGAAGCAGCTGAAGCGGCGGAGATACACCGGCTGGGGCAGG
CTGAGCCGGAAGCTGATCAACGGCATCCGGGACAAGCAGTCCGGCAAGACAATCCTGGATTTCCTGAAGT
CCGACGGCTTCGCCAACAGAAACTTCATGCAGCTGATCCACGACGACAGCCTGACCTTTAAAGAGGACAT
CCAGAAAGCCCAGGTGTCCGGCCAGGGCGATAGCCTGCACGAGCACATTGCCAATCTGGCCGGCAGCCCC
GCCATTAAGAAGGGCATCCTGCAGACAGTGAAGGTGGTGGACGAGCTCGTGAAAGTGATGGGCCGGCACA
AGCCCGAGAACATCGTGATCGAAATGGCCAGAGAGAACCAGACCACCCAGAAGGGACAGAAGAACAGCCG
CGAGAGAATGAAGCGGATCGAAGAGGGCATCAAAGAGCTGGGCAGCCAGATCCTGAAAGAACACCCCGTG
GAAAACACCCAGCTGCAGAACGAGAAGCTGTACCTGTACTACCTGCAGAATGGGCGGGATATGTACGTGG
ACCAGGAACTGGACATCAACCGGCTGTCCGACTACGATGTGGACCATATCGTGCCTCAGAGCTTTCTGGC
CGACGACTCCATCGACAACAAGGTGCTGACCAGAAGCGACAAGAACCGGGGCAAGAGCGACAACGTGCCC
TCCGAAGAGGTCGTGAAGAAGATGAAGAACTACTGGCGGCAGCTGCTGAACGCCAAGCTGATTACCCAGA
GAAAGTTCGACAATCTGACCAAGGCCGAGAGAGGCGGCCTGAGCGAACTGGATAAGGCCGGCTTCATCAA
GAGACAGCTGGTGGAAACCCGGCAGATCACAAAGCACGTGGCACAGATCCTGGACTCCCGGATGAACACT
AAGTACGACGAGAATGACAAGCTGATCCGGGAAGTGAAAGTGATCACCCTGAAGTCCAAGCTGGTGTCCG
ATTTCCGGAAGGATTTCCAGTTTTACAAAGTGCGCGAGATCAACAACTACCACCACGCCCACGACGCCTA
CCTGAACGCCGTCGTGGGAACCGCCCTGATCAAAAAGTACCCTGCGCTGGAAAGCGAGTTCGTGTACGGC
GACTACAAGGTGTACGACGTGCGGAAGATGATCGCCAAGAGCGAGCAGGAAATCGGCAAGGCTACCGCCA
AGTACTTCTTCTACAGCAACATCATGAACTTTTTCAAGACCGAGATTACCCTGGCCAACGGCGAGATCCG
GAAGGCGCCTCTGATCGAGACAAACGGCGAAACCGGGGAGATCGTGTGGGATAAGGGCCGGGATTTTGCC
ACCGTGCGGAAAGTGCTGAGCATGCCCCAAGTGAATATCGTGAAAAAGACCGAGGTGCAGACAGGCGGCT
TCAGCAAAGAGTCTATCCTGCCCAAGAGGAACAGCGATAAGCTGATCGCCAGAAAGAAGGACTGGGACCC
TAAGAAGTACGGCGGCTTCGACAGCCCCACCGTGGCCTATTCTGTGCTGGTGGTGGCCAAAGTGGAAAAG
GGCAAGTCCAAGAAACTGAAGAGTGTGAAAGAGCTGCTGGGGATCACCATCATGGAAAGAAGCAGCTTCG
AGAAGAATCCCATCGACTTTCTGGAAGCCAAGGGCTACAAAGAAGTGAAAAAGGACCTGATCATCAAGCT
GCCTAAGTACTCCCTGTTCGAGCTGGAAAACGGCCGGAAGAGAATGCTGGCCTCTGCCGGCGAACTGCAG
AAGGGAAACGAACTGGCCCTGCCCTCCAAATATGTGAACTTCCTGTACCTGGCCAGCCACTATGAGAAGC
TGAAGGGCTCCCCCGAGGATAATGAGCAGAAACAGCTGTTTGTGGAACAGCACAAGCACTACCTGGACGA
GATCATCGAGCAGATCAGCGAGTTCTCCAAGAGAGTGATCCTGGCCGACGCTAATCTGGACAAAGTGCTG
TCCGCCTACAACAAGCACCGGGATAAGCCCATCAGAGAGCAGGCCGAGAATATCATCCACCTGTTTACCC
TGACCAATCTGGGAGCCCCTGCCGCCTTCAAGTACTTTGACACCACCATCGACCGGAAGAGGTACACCAG
CACCAAAGAGGTGCTGGACGCCACCCTGATCCACCAGAGCATCACCGGCCTGTACGAGACACGGATCGAC
CTGTCTCAGCTGGGAGGCGACAAAAGGCCGGCGGCCACGAAAAAGGCCGGCCAGGCAAAAAAGAAAAAGT
AAGAGCTAGAGTTCGCGTCTGGAACAATCAACCTCTGGATTACAAAATTTGTGAAAGATTGACTGGTATT
CTTAACTATGTTGCTCCTTTTACGCTATGTGGATACGCTGCTTTAATGCCTTTGTATCATGCTATTGCTT
CCCGTATGGCTTTCATTTTCTCCTCCTTGTATAAATCCTGGTTGCTGTCTCTTTATGAGGAGTTGTGGCC
CGTTGTCAGGCAACGTGGCGTGGTGTGCACTGTGTTTGCTGACGCAACCCCCACTGGTTGGGGCATTGCC
ACCACCTGTCAGCTCCTTTCCGGGACTTTCGCTTTCCCCCTCCCTATTGCCACGGCGGAACTCATCGCCG
CCTGCCTTGCCCGCTGCTGGACAGGGGCTCGGCTGTTGGGCACTGACAATTCCGTGGTGTTGTCGGGGAA
GCTGACGTCCTTTCCATGGCTGCTCGCCTGTGTTGCCACCTGGATTCTGCGCGGGACGTCCTTCTGCTAC
GTCCCTTCGGCCCTCAATCCAGCGGACCTTCCTTCCCGCGGCCTGCTGCCGGCTCTGCGGCCTCTTCCGC
GTCTTCGCCTTCGCCCTCAGACGAGTCGGATCTCCCTTTGGGCCGCCTCCCCGCCTGGAATTAATTCTGG
CTAAGCACTTCGTGGCCGTCGATCGTTTAAAGGGAGGTAGTGAGTCGAGATATCGATACTAGTGATCCAG
ACATGATAAGATACATTGATGAGTTTGGACAAACCACAACTAGAATGCAGTGAAAAAAATGCTTTATTTG
TGAAATTTGTGATGCTATTGCTTTATTTGTAACCATTATAAGCTGCAATAAACAAGTTAACAACAACAAT
TGCATTCATTTTATGTTTCAGGTTCAGGGGGAGGTGTGGGAGGTTTTTTAAAGCAAGTAAAACCTCTACA
AATGTGGTATGGCTGATTATGATCCTCTAGAGGGACAGCCCCCCCCCAAAGCCCCCAGGGATGTAATTAC
GTCCCTCCCCCGCTAGGGGGCAGCAGCGAGCCGCCCGGGGCTCCGCTCCGGTCCGGCGCTCCCCCCGCAT
CCCCGAGCCGGCAGCGTGCGGGGACAGCCCGGGCACGGGGAAGGTGGCACGGGATCGCTTTCCTCTGAAC
GCTTCTCGCTGCTCTTTGAGCCTGCAGACACCTGGGGGGATACGGGGAAAAAGCCATACCAATGGAGCTC
ACGGGGACAGCCCCCCCCCAAAGCCCCCAGGGATGTAATTACGTCCCTCCCCCGCTAGGGGGCAGCAGCG
AGCCGCCCGGGGCTCCGCTCCGGTCCGGCGCTCCCCCCGCATCCCCGAGCCGGCAGCGTGCGGGGACAGC
CCGGGCACGGGGAAGGTGGCACGGGATCGCTTTCCTCTGAACGCTTCTCGCTGCTCTTTGAGCCTGCAGA
CACCTGGGGGGATACGGGGAAAAAGAATTCGATAAAAGTTTTGTTACTTTATAGAAGAAATTTTGAGTTT
TTGTTTTTTTTAATAAATAAATAAACATAAATAAATTGTTTGTTGAATTTATTATTAGTATGTAAGTGTA
AATATAATAAAACTTAATATCTATTCAAATTAATAAATAAACCTCGATATACAGACCGATAAAACACATG
CGTCAATTTTACACATGATTATCTTTAACGTACGTCACAATATGATTATCTTTCTAGGGTTAATCTAGCT
GCGTGTTCTGCAGCGTGTCGAGCATCTTCATCTGCTCCATCACGCTGTAAAACACATTTGCACCGCGAGT
CTGCCCGTCCTCCACGGGTTCAAAAACGTGAATGAACGAGGCGCGCTCACTGGCCGTCGTTTTACAACGT
CGTGACTGGGAAAACCCTGGCGTTACCCAACTTAATCGCCTTGCAGCACATCCCCCTTTCGCCAGCTGGC
GTAATAGCGAAGAGGCCCGCACCGATCGCCCTTCCCAACAGTTGCGCAGCCTGAATGGCGAATGGG
[124 nt withheld, positions 8467-8590]
C
[91 nt withheld, positions 8592-8682]
A
[49 nt withheld, positions 8684-8732]
CCTTTGACGTTGGAGTCCACGTTCTTT
[37 nt withheld, positions 8760-8796]
ACCCTATCTCGGTCTATTCTTTTGATTTATAAGGGATTTTGCCGATTTCGGCCTATTGGTTAAAAAATGA
GCTGATTTAACAAAAATTTAACGCGAATTTTAACAAAATATTAACGCTTACAATTTAGGTGGCACTTTTC
GGGGAAATGTGCGCGGAACCCCTATTTGTTTATTTTTCTAAATACATTCAAATATGTATCCGCTCATGAG
ACAATAACCCTGATAAATGCTTCAATAATATTGAAAAAGGAAGAGTATGAGTATTCAACATTTCCGTGTC
GCCCTTATTCCCTTTTTTGCGGCATTTTGCCTTCCTGTTTTTGCTCACCCAGAAACGCTGGTGAAAGTAA
AAGATGCTGAAGATCAGTTGGGTGCACGAGTGGGTTACATCGAACTGGATCTCAACAGCGGTAAGATCCT
TGAGAGTTTTCGCCCCGAAGAACGTTTTCCAATGATGAGCACTTTTAAAGTTCTGCTATGTGGCGCGGTA
TTATCCCGTATTGACGCCGGGCAAGAGCAACTCGGTCGCCGCATACACTATTCTCAGAATGACTTGGTTG
AGTACTCACCAGTCACAGAAAAGCATCTTACGGATGGCATGACAGTAAGAGAATTATGCAGTGCTGCCAT
AACCATGAGTGATAACACTGCGGCCAACTTACTTCTGACAACGATCGGAGGACCGAAGGAGCTAACCGCT
TTTTTGCACAACATGGGGGATCATGTAACTCGCCTTGATCGTTGGGAACCGGAGCTGAATGAAGCCATAC
CAAACGACGAGCGTGACACCACGATGCCTGTAGCAATGGCAACAACGTTGCGCAAACTATTAACTGGCGA
ACTACTTACTCTAGCTTCCCGGCAACAATTAATAGACTGGATGGAGGCGGATAAAGTTGCAGGACCACTT
CTGCGCTCGGCCCTTCCGGCTGGCTGGTTTATTGCTGATAAATCTGGAGCCGGTGAGCGTGGGTCTCGCG
GTATCATTGCAGCACTGGGGCCAGATGGTAAGCCCTCCCGTATCGTAGTTATCTACACGACGGGGAGTCA
GGCAACTATGGATGAACGAAATAGACAGATCGCTGAGATAGGTGCCTCACTGATTAAGCATTGGTAACTG
TCAGACCAAGTTTACTCATATATACTTTAGATTGATTTAAAACTTCATTTTTAATTTAAAAGGATCTAGG
TGAAGATCCTTTTTGATAATCTCATGACCAAAATCCCTTAACGTGAGTTTTCGTTCCACTGAGCGTCAGA
CCCCGTAGAAAAGATCAAAGGATCTTCTTGAGATCCTTTTTTTCTGCGCGTAATCTGCTGCTTGCAAACA
AAAAAACCACCGCTACCAGCGGTGGTTTGTTTGCCGGATCAAGAGCTACCAACTCTTTTTCCGAAGGTAA
CTGGCTTCAGCAGAGCGCAGATACCAAATACTGTTCTTCTAGTGTAGCCGTAGTTAGGCCACCACTTCAA
GAACTCTGTAGCACCGCCTACATACCTCGCTCTGCTAATCCTGTTACCAGTGGCTGCTGCCAGTGGCGAT
AAGTCGTGTCTTACCGGGTTGGACTCAAGACGATAGTTACCGGATAAGGCGCAGCGGTCGGGCTGAACGG
GGGGTTCGTGCACACAGCCCAGCTTGGAGCGAACGACCTACACCGAACTGAGATACCTACAGCGTGAGCT
ATGAGAAAGCGCCACGCTTCCCGAAGGGAGAAAGGCGGACAGGTATCCGGTAAGCGGCAGGGTCGGAACA
GGAGAGCGCACGAGGGAGCTTCCAGGGGGAAACGCCTGGTATCTTTATAGTCCTGTCGGGTTTCGCCACC
TCTGACTTGAGCGTCGATTTTTGTGATGCTCGTCAGGGGGGCGGAGCCTATGGAAAAACGCCAGCAACGC
GGCCTTTTTACGGTTCCTGGCCTTTTGCTGGCCTTTTGCTCACATGTTCTTTCCTGCGTTATCCCCTGAT
TCTGTGGATAACCGTATTACCGCCTTTGAGTGAGCTGATACCGCTCGCCGCAGCCGAACGACCGAGCGCA
GCGAGTCAGTGAGCGAGGAAGCGGAAGAGCGCCCAATACGCAAACCGCCTCTCCCCGCGCGTTGGCCGAT
TCATTAATGCAGCTGGCACGACAGGTTTCCCGACTGGAAAGCGGGCAGTGAGCGCAACGCAATTAATGTG
AGTTAGCTCACTCATTAGGCACCCCAGGCTTTACACTTTATGCTTCCGGCTCGTATGTTG
